>Addgene plasmid #135341 | 1029-AIDx-CP | addgene full sequence | sequence record 267692 | Addgene NGS Result
GCTGAGTAGTGCGCGAGCAAAATTTAAGCTACAACAAGGCAAGGCTTGACCGACAATTGCATGAAGAATC
TGCTTAGGGTTAGGCGTTTTGCGCTGCTTCGCGATGTACGGGCCAGATATACGCGTTGACATTGATTATT
GACTAGTTATTAATAGTAATCAATTACGGGGTCATTAGTTCATAGCCCATATATGGAGTTCCGCGTTACA
TAACTTACGGTAAATGGCCCGCCTGGCTGACCGCCCAACGACCCCCGCCCATTGACGTCAATAATGACGT
ATGTTCCCATAGTAACGCCAATAGGGACTTTCCATTGACGTCAATGGGTGGAGTATTTACGGTAAACTGC
CCACTTGGCAGTACATCAAGTGTATCATATGCCAAGTACGCCCCCTATTGACGTCAATGACGGTAAATGG
CCCGCCTGGCATTATGCCCAGTACATGACCTTATGGGACTTTCCTACTTGGCAGTACATCTACGTATTAG
TCATCGCTATTACCATGGTGATGCGGTTTTGGCAGTACATCAATGGGCGTGGATAGCGGTTTGACTCACG
GGGATTTCCAAGTCTCCACCCCATTGACGTCAATGGGAGTTTGTTTTGGCACCAAAATCAACGGGACTTT
CCAAAATGTCGTAACAACTCCGCCCCATTGACGCAAATGGGCGGTAGGCGTGTACGGTGGGAGGTCTATA
TAAGCAGAGCTCTCTGGCTAACTAGAGAACCCACTGCTTACTGGCTTATCGAAATTAATACGACTCACTA
TAGGGAGACCCAAGCTGGCTAGCGTTTAAACTTAAGCTTGGTACCGCCACCATGATAGGCAAGGCAACCG
CTAAGTATTTTTTTTACAGCAACATCATGAACTTCTTTAAGACCGAGATTACCCTGGCCAACGGTGAAAT
CCGTAAACGCCCGCTGATTGAAACCAACGGTGAAACCGGCGAAATCGTGTGGGACAAGGGCCGTGATTTT
GCGACCGTGCGCAAAGTGCTGTCCATGCCGCAGGTGAACATTGTGAAGAAAACCGAGGTGCAGACCGGCG
GTTTCAGCAAGGAAAGCATTCTGCCGAAACGTAACAGCGACAAGCTGATCGCCCGCAAGAAAGATTGGGA
CCCGAAGAAATACGGCGGTTTCGATAGCCCGACCGTGGCTTATAGCGTGCTGGTGGTGGCCAAAGTGGAG
AAGGGTAAAAGCAAGAAACTGAAGAGCGTGAAAGAACTGCTGGGCATCACCATTATGGAGCGTAGCAGCT
TCGAAAAGAACCCGATCGACTTTCTGGAGGCGAAGGGTTACAAGGAAGTGAAGAAAGATCTGATCATTAA
GCTGCCGAAATACAGCCTGTTTGAGCTGGAAAATGGTCGTAAACGTATGCTGGCCAGCGCCGGCGAGCTG
CAAAAGGGCAACGAACTGGCGCTGCCGAGCAAATATGTGAACTTCCTGTACCTGGCCAGCCACTATGAGA
AGCTGAAAGGTAGCCCGGAGGACAACGAACAGAAGCAGCTGTTTGTGGAGCAGCACAAACACTATCTGGA
TGAGATCATTGAACAGATCAGCGAGTTCAGCAAGCGTGTGATTCTGGCGGACGCTAACCTGGATAAAGTG
CTGAGCGCCTACAACAAACACCGTGACAAGCCGATCCGCGAGCAGGCGGAAAACATCATTCACCTGTTCA
CCCTGACCAACCTGGGTGCGCCGGCCGCGTTCAAGTACTTTGACACCACCATTGATCGTAAACGCTATAC
CAGCACCAAGGAGGTGCTGGATGCTACCCTGATCCACCAGAGCATTACCGGCCTGTACGAAACCCGTATT
GATCTGAGCCAGCTGGGCGGTGACGGCGGTAGCGGCGGTAGCGGCGGTAGCGGCGGTAGCGGCGGTAGCG
GCGGTAGCGGCGGTGACAAGAAATATAGCATCGGTCTGGCGATTGGCACCAACAGCGTGGGTTGGGCTGT
GATCACCGATGAGTACAAGGTGCCGAGCAAGAAGTTCAAGGTGCTGGGCAACACCGACCGCCACAGCATC
AAGAAAAACCTGATTGGTGCCCTGCTGTTTGATAGCGGTGAAACCGCCGAGGCCACCCGTCTGAAGCGCA
CCGCCCGTCGCCGTTACACCCGTCGTAAAAACCGTATCTGCTACCTGCAAGAGATTTTCAGCAACGAAAT
GGCCAAAGTGGACGATAGCTTCTTTCACCGCCTGGAGGAGAGCTTCCTGGTGGAGGAAGACAAGAAACAC
GAGCGTCACCCGATCTTTGGCAACATTGTGGATGAGGTGGCTTACCACGAAAAGTATCCGACCATCTACC
ACCTGCGTAAGAAACTGGTGGATAGCACCGACAAGGCCGATCTGCGCCTGATCTATCTGGCTCTGGCCCA
CATGATCAAGTTCCGTGGTCACTTTCTGATCGAGGGCGACCTGAACCCGGATAACAGCGATGTGGACAAG
CTGTTCATCCAGCTGGTGCAGACCTACAACCAGCTGTTTGAGGAAAACCCGATTAACGCCAGCGGTGTGG
ACGCGAAGGCTATCCTGAGCGCGCGTCTGAGCAAAAGCCGCCGTCTGGAGAACCTGATCGCGCAGCTGCC
GGGTGAAAAGAAAAACGGTCTGTTTGGCAACCTGATTGCTCTGAGCCTGGGCCTGACCCCGAACTTCAAA
AGCAACTTTGACCTGGCGGAGGATGCTAAGCTGCAACTGAGCAAGGATACCTATGACGATGACCTGGACA
ACCTGCTGGCGCAGATCGGCGACCAGTACGCTGATCTGTTCCTGGCTGCCAAGAACCTGAGCGATGCGAT
CCTGCTGAGCGACATTCTGCGTGTGAACACCGAGATTACCAAGGCCCCGCTGAGCGCGAGCATGATCAAA
CGCTATGATGAACACCACCAGGACCTGACCCTGCTGAAAGCTCTGGTGCGTCAGCAGCTGCCGGAGAAGT
ACAAAGAAATCTTCTTTGACCAGAGCAAGAACGGTTACGCCGGCTATATTGATGGCGGTGCGAGCCAGGA
GGAGTTCTACAAGTTTATCAAACCGATTCTGGAGAAAATGGACGGCACCGAGGAACTGCTGGTGAAGCTG
AACCGTGAAGATCTGCTGCGTAAACAGCGCACCTTCGACAACGGTAGCATCCCGCACCAGATTCACCTGG
GTGAGCTGCACGCCATCCTGCGCCGTCAGGAAGATTTCTACCCGTTTCTGAAGGACAACCGTGAGAAGAT
CGAAAAAATTCTGACCTTCCGCATTCCGTACTATGTGGGTCCGCTGGCTCGTGGCAACAGCCGCTTTGCC
TGGATGACCCGCAAGAGCGAGGAAACCATCACCCCGTGGAACTTCGAGGAAGTGGTGGACAAAGGCGCCA
GCGCGCAGAGCTTCATTGAGCGTATGACCAACTTTGATAAGAACCTGCCGAACGAAAAAGTGCTGCCGAA
GCACAGCCTGCTGTACGAGTATTTCACCGTGTACAACGAACTGACCAAGGTGAAATATGTGACCGAGGGT
ATGCGCAAGCCGGCCTTCCTGAGCGGCGAACAGAAGAAAGCGATCGTGGACCTGCTGTTTAAAACCAACC
GTAAGGTGACCGTGAAGCAGCTGAAAGAGGATTATTTCAAGAAAATTGAATGCTTTGACAGCGTGGAGAT
CAGCGGTGTGGAAGATCGTTTTAACGCGAGCCTGGGCACCTACCACGACCTGCTGAAAATCATTAAGGAT
AAAGACTTCCTGGATAACGAGGAAAACGAGGACATCCTGGAAGATATTGTGCTGACCCTGACCCTGTTTG
AGGACCGTGAAATGATCGAGGAACGCCTGAAGACCTATGCCCACCTGTTCGATGACAAAGTGATGAAACA
GCTGAAGCGCCGTCGCTACACCGGTTGGGGCCGTCTGAGCCGCAAACTGATCAACGGTATTCGCGATAAA
CAGAGCGGCAAGACCATCCTGGATTTTCTGAAGAGCGACGGTTTCGCGAACCGTAACTTTATGCAGCTGA
TTCACGATGACAGCCTGACCTTCAAAGAGGACATCCAGAAGGCGCAGGTGAGCGGTCAGGGCGATAGCCT
GCACGAACATATTGCTAACCTGGCCGGTAGCCCGGCCATCAAGAAGGGCATCCTGCAAACCGTGAAGGTG
GTGGACGAGCTGGTGAAAGTGATGGGTCGTCACAAGCCGGAAAACATCGTGATTGAGATGGCCCGCGAAA
ACCAGACCACCCAGAAAGGCCAGAAGAACAGCCGTGAGCGCATGAAGCGTATCGAGGAAGGCATCAAGGA
ACTGGGCAGCCAGATCCTGAAGGAGCACCCGGTGGAAAACACCCAGCTGCAAAACGAGAAACTGTACCTG
TACTACCTGCAAAACGGTCGTGACATGTATGTGGATCAGGAACTGGACATTAACCGCCTGAGCGATTATG
ACGTGGATGCGATCGTGCCGCAGAGCTTCCTGAAGGATGACAGCATTGACAACAAAGTGCTGACCCGTAG
CGATAAAAACCGCGGCAAGAGCGACAACGTGCCGAGCGAGGAAGTGGTGAAGAAAATGAAAAACTACTGG
CGTCAGCTGCTGAACGCCAAACTGATCACCCAGCGTAAGTTTGACAACCTGACCAAAGCTGAGCGCGGCG
GTCTGAGCGAACTGGATAAAGCCGGTTTCATTAAGCGTCAGCTGGTGGAAACCCGCCAGATCACCAAGCA
CGTGGCGCAGATTCTGGACAGCCGCATGAACACCAAGTATGACGAGAACGATAAACTGATCCGTGAAGTG
AAAGTGATCACCCTGAAGAGCAAACTGGTGAGCGATTTTCGTAAAGACTTCCAGTTTTACAAGGTGCGCG
AGATCAACAACTACCACCACGCTCACGACGCCTATCTGAACGCGGTGGTGGGCACCGCCCTGATCAAGAA
GTACCCGAAGCTGGAGAGCGAGTTCGTGTACGGCGACTACAAGGTGTATGATGTGCGTAAGATGATCGCC
AAAAGCGAGCAGGAAATTGGCCCGAAGAAAAAGCGTAAAGTGGGTAGCAGCGGCAGCCCGAAAAAGAAAC
GCAAAGTGGGTAGCGACGCTCTGGATGACTTCGACCTGGATATGCTGGGCAGCGACGCCCTGGATGACTT
TGGCGGTGGCAGCATGGATAGCCTGCTGATGAACCGTCGCAAATTCCTGTATCAGTTTAAGAACGTGCGT
TGGGCTAAAGGCCGTCGCGAAACCTACCTGTGCTATGTGGTGAAACGTCGCGATAGCGCCACCAGCTTCA
GCCTGGACTTTGGTTACCTGCGCAACAAGAACGGCTGCCACGTGGAGCTGCTGTTCCTGCGTTACATTAG
CGACTGGGACCTGGACCCAGGCCGTTGCTATCGCGTGACCTGGTTTACCAGCTGGAGCCCGTGCTACGAT
TGCGCTCGTCATGTGGCGGACTTCCTGCGTGGTAACCCAAACCTGAGCCTGCGTATCTTCACCGCGCGCC
TGTACTTTTGCGAGGACCGTAAGGCTGAGCCGGAAGGTCTGCGTCGCCTGCACCGTGCGGGTGTGCAGAT
CGCGATCATGACCTTCAAAGATTACTTTTATTGCTGGAACACCTTCGTGGAGAACCACGAACGCACCTTT
AAGGCCTGGGAGGGTCTGCACGAAAACAGCGTGCGTCTGAGCCGCCAGCTGCGCCGCATCCTGCTGCCAA
AGCGTCCGGCGGCTACCAAGAAAGCGGGCCAGGCTAAGAAAAAGAAAGACTACAAAGATGACGATGACAA
GGGTAGCGGCGCTACCAACTTCAGCCTGCTGAAGCAGGCGGGCGACGTGGAGGAAAATCCGGGCCCGATG
GCTAAACCGCTGAGCCAGGAGGAAAGCACCCTGATCGAGCGCGCTACCGCCACCATTAACAGCATCCCGA
TTAGCGAAGACTATAGCGTGGCCAGCGCCGCGCTGAGCAGCGATGGTCGTATTTTCACCGGCGTGAACGT
GTACCACTTTACCGGTGGCCCGTGCGCCGAGCTGGTGGTGCTGGGCACCGCCGCCGCCGCCGCCGCCGGC
AACCTGACCTGCATCGTGGCGATTGGTAACGAAAATCGTGGCATCCTGAGCCCGTGCGGCCGTTGCCGCC
AGGTGCTGCTGGACCTGCATCCGGGCATCAAGGCGATTGTGAAGGATAGCGACGGCCAACCGACCGCCGT
GGGTATTCGTGAACTGCTGCCATCCGGCTATGTTTGGGAGGGCTAAGGATCCACTAGTCCAGTGTGGTGG
AATTCTGCAGATATCCAGCACAGTGGCGGCCGCTCGAGTCTAGAGGGCCCGTTTAAACCCGCTGATCAGC
CTCGACTGTGCCTTCTAGTTGCCAGCCATCTGTTGTTTGCCCCTCCCCCGTGCCTTCCTTGACCCTGGAA
GGTGCCACTCCCACTGTCCTTTCCTAATAAAATGAGGAAATTGCATCGCATTGTCTGAGTAGGTGTCATT
CTATTCTGGGGGGTGGGGTGGGGCAGGACAGCAAGGGGGAGGATTGGGAAGACAATAGCAGGCATGCTGG
GGATGCGGTGGGCTCTATGGCTTCTGAGGCGGAAAGAACCAGCTGGGGCTCTAGGGGGTATCCCC
[124 nt withheld, positions 6576-6699]
C
[91 nt withheld, positions 6701-6791]
A
[49 nt withheld, positions 6793-6841]
CCTTTGACGTTGGAGTCCACGTTCTTT
[37 nt withheld, positions 6869-6905]
ACCCTATCTCGGTCTATTCTTTTGATTTATAAGGGATTTTGCCGATTTCGGCCTATTGGTTAAAAAATGA
GCTGATTTAACAAAAATTTAACGCGAATTAATTCTGTGGAATGTGTGTCAGTTAGGGTGTGGAAAGTCCC
CAGGCTCCCCAGCAGGCAGAAGTATGCAAAGCATGCATCTCAATTAGTCAGCAACCAGGTGTGGAAAGTC
CCCAGGCTCCCCAGCAGGCAGAAGTATGCAAAGCATGCATCTCAATTAGTCAGCAACCATAGTCCCGCCC
CTAACTCCGCCCATCCCGCCCCTAACTCCGCCCAGTTCCGCCCATTCTCCGCCCCATGGCTGACTAATTT
TTTTTATTTATGCAGAGGCCGAGGCCGCCTCTGCCTCTGAGCTATTCCAGAAGTAGTGAGGAGGCTTTTT
TGGAGGCCTAGGCTTTTGCAAAAAGCTCCCGGGAGCTTGTATATCCATTTTCGGATCTGATCAAGAGACA
GGATGAGGATCGTTTCGCATGATTGAACAAGATGGATTGCACGCAGGTTCTCCGGCCGCTTGGGTGGAGA
GGCTATTCGGCTATGACTGGGCACAACAGACAATCGGCTGCTCTGATGCCGCCGTGTTCCGGCTGTCAGC
GCAGGGGCGCCCGGTTCTTTTTGTCAAGACCGACCTGTCCGGTGCCCTGAATGAACTGCAGGACGAGGCA
GCGCGGCTATCGTGGCTGGCCACGACGGGCGTTCCTTGCGCAGCTGTGCTCGACGTTGTCACTGAAGCGG
GAAGGGACTGGCTGCTATTGGGCGAAGTGCCGGGGCAGGATCTCCTGTCATCTCACCTTGCTCCTGCCGA
GAAAGTATCCATCATGGCTGATGCAATGCGGCGGCTGCATACGCTTGATCCGGCTACCTGCCCATTCGAC
CACCAAGCGAAACATCGCATCGAGCGAGCACGTACTCGGATGGAAGCCGGTCTTGTCGATCAGGATGATC
TGGACGAAGAGCATCAGGGGCTCGCGCCAGCCGAACTGTTCGCCAGGCTCAAGGCGCGCATGCCCGACGG
CGAGGATCTCGTCGTGACCCATGGCGATGCCTGCTTGCCGAATATCATGGTGGAAAATGGCCGCTTTTCT
GGATTCATCGACTGTGGCCGGCTGGGTGTGGCGGACCGCTATCAGGACATAGCGTTGGCTACCCGTGATA
TTGCTGAAGAGCTTGGCGGCGAATGGGCTGACCGCTTCCTCGTGCTTTACGGTATCGCCGCTCCCGATTC
GCAGCGCATCGCCTTCTATCGCCTTCTTGACGAGTTCTTCTGAGCGGGACTCTGGGGTTCGAAATGACCG
ACCAAGCGACGCCCAACCTGCCATCACGAGATTTCGATTCCACCGCCGCCTTCTATGAAAGGTTGGGCTT
CGGAATCGTTTTCCGGGACGCCGGCTGGATGATCCTCCAGCGCGGGGATCTCATGCTGGAGTTCTTCGCC
CACCCCAACTTGTTTATTGCAGCTTATAATGGTTACAAATAAAGCAATAGCATCACAAATTTCACAAATA
AAGCATTTTTTTCACTGCATTCTAGTTGTGGTTTGTCCAAACTCATCAATGTATCTTATCATGTCTGTAT
ACCGTCGACCTCTAGCTAGAGCTTGGCGTAATCATGGTCATAGCTGTTTCCTGTGTGAAATTGTTATCCG
CTCACAATTCCACACAACATACGAGCCGGAAGCATAAAGTGTAAAGCCTGGGGTGCCTAATGAGTGAGCT
AACTCACATTAATTGCGTTGCGCTCACTGCCCGCTTTCCAGTCGGGAAACCTGTCGTGCCAGCTGCATTA
ATGAATCGGCCAACGCGCGGGGAGAGGCGGTTTGCGTATTGGGCGCTCTTCCGCTTCCTCGCTCACTGAC
TCGCTGCGCTCGGTCGTTCGGCTGCGGCGAGCGGTATCAGCTCACTCAAAGGCGGTAATACGGTTATCCA
CAGAATCAGGGGATAACGCAGGAAAGAACATGTGAGCAAAAGGCCAGCAAAAGGCCAGGAACCGTAAAAA
GGCCGCGTTGCTGGCGTTTTTCCATAGGCTCCGCCCCCCTGACGAGCATCACAAAAATCGACGCTCAAGT
CAGAGGTGGCGAAACCCGACAGGACTATAAAGATACCAGGCGTTTCCCCCTGGAAGCTCCCTCGTGCGCT
CTCCTGTTCCGACCCTGCCGCTTACCGGATACCTGTCCGCCTTTCTCCCTTCGGGAAGCGTGGCGCTTTC
TCATAGCTCACGCTGTAGGTATCTCAGTTCGGTGTAGGTCGTTCGCTCCAAGCTGGGCTGTGTGCACGAA
CCCCCCGTTCAGCCCGACCGCTGCGCCTTATCCGGTAACTATCGTCTTGAGTCCAACCCGGTAAGACACG
ACTTATCGCCACTGGCAGCAGCCACTGGTAACAGGATTAGCAGAGCGAGGTATGTAGGCGGTGCTACAGA
GTTCTTGAAGTGGTGGCCTAACTACGGCTACACTAGAAGAACAGTATTTGGTATCTGCGCTCTGCTGAAG
CCAGTTACCTTCGGAAAAAGAGTTGGTAGCTCTTGATCCGGCAAACAAACCACCGCTGGTAGCGGTGGTT
TTTTTGTTTGCAAGCAGCAGATTACGCGCAGAAAAAAAGGATCTCAAGAAGATCCTTTGATCTTTTCTAC
GGGGTCTGACGCTCAGTGGAACGAAAACTCACGTTAAGGGATTTTGGTCATGAGATTATCAAAAAGGATC
TTCACCTAGATCCTTTTAAATTAAAAATGAAGTTTTAAATCAATCTAAAGTATATATGAGTAAACTTGGT
CTGACAGTTACCAATGCTTAATCAGTGAGGCACCTATCTCAGCGATCTGTCTATTTCGTTCATCCATAGT
TGCCTGACTCCCCGTCGTGTAGATAACTACGATACGGGAGGGCTTACCATCTGGCCCCAGTGCTGCAATG
ATACCGCGAGACCCACGCTCACCGGCTCCAGATTTATCAGCAATAAACCAGCCAGCCGGAAGGGCCGAGC
GCAGAAGTGGTCCTGCAACTTTATCCGCCTCCATCCAGTCTATTAATTGTTGCCGGGAAGCTAGAGTAAG
TAGTTCGCCAGTTAATAGTTTGCGCAACGTTGTTGCCATTGCTACAGGCATCGTGGTGTCACGCTCGTCG
TTTGGTATGGCTTCATTCAGCTCCGGTTCCCAACGATCAAGGCGAGTTACATGATCCCCCATGTTGTGCA
AAAAAGCGGTTAGCTCCTTCGGTCCTCCGATCGTTGTCAGAAGTAAGTTGGCCGCAGTGTTATCACTCAT
GGTTATGGCAGCACTGCATAATTCTCTTACTGTCATGCCATCCGTAAGATGCTTTTCTGTGACTGGTGAG
TACTCAACCAAGTCATTCTGAGAATAGTGTATGCGGCGACCGAGTTGCTCTTGCCCGGCGTCAATACGGG
ATAATACCGCGCCACATAGCAGAACTTTAAAAGTGCTCATCATTGGAAAACGTTCTTCGGGGCGAAAACT
CTCAAGGATCTTACCGCTGTTGAGATCCAGTTCGATGTAACCCACTCGTGCACCCAACTGATCTTCAGCA
TCTTTTACTTTCACCAGCGTTTCTGGGTGAGCAAAAACAGGAAGGCAAAATGCCGCAAAAAAGGGAATAA
GGGCGACACGGAAATGTTGAATACTCATACTCTTCCTTTTTCAATATTATTGAAGCATTTATCAGGGTTA
TTGTCTCATGAGCGGATACATATTTGAATGTATTTAGAAAAATAAACAAATAGGGGTTCCGCGCACATTT
CCCCGAAAAGTGCCACCTGACGTCGACGGATCGGGAGATCTCCCGATCCCCTATGGTGCACTCTCAGTAC
AATCTGCTCTGATGCCGCATAGTTAAGCCAGTATCTGCTCCCTGCTTGTGTGTTGGAGGTC
Features (pLannotate 1.2.2; 25 found; start..end, strand, type, name):
    128..507     +  enhancer       CMV enhancer: human cytomegalovirus immediate early enhancer
    508..711     +  promoter       CMV promoter: human cytomegalovirus (CMV) immediate early promoter
    707..740     +  LTR            5' LTR (truncated) (fragment): truncated 5' long terminal repeat (LTR) from HIV-1
    756..774     +  promoter       T7 promoter: promoter for bacteriophage T7 RNA polymerase
    825..1844    +  CDS            cas9 (fragment): CAS9_STRP1 - Also known as csn1 From Streptococcus pyogenes serotype M1.
   1905..4991    +  CDS            cas9 (fragment): CAS9_STRP1 - Also known as csn1 From Streptococcus pyogenes serotype M1.
   5124..5669    +  CDS            AICDA (fragment): AICDA_HUMAN - Also known as AID. Experimental evidence at protein level: Swiss-Prot protein existence level 1. Single-stranded DNA-specific cytidine deaminase. Involved in somatic hypermutation (SHM), gene conversion, and class-switch recombination (CSR) in B-lymphocytes by deaminating C to U during transcription of Ig-variable (V) and Ig-switch (S) region DNA. Required for several crucial steps of B-cell terminal differentiation necessary for efficient antibody responses (PubMed:18722174, PubMed:21385873, PubMed:21518874, PubMed:27716525). May also play a role in the epigenetic regulation of
   5718..5741    +  CDS            3xFLAG (fragment): three tandem FLAG® epitope tags, followed by an enterokinase cleavage site
   5784..5806    +  CDS            T2A (fragment): 2A peptide from Thosea asigna virus capsid protein Eukaryotic ribosomes fail to insert a peptide bond between the Gly and Pro residues, yielding separate polypeptides.
   5817..6203    +  CDS            bsd: BSD_ASPTE - Experimental evidence at protein level: Swiss-Prot protein existence level 1. Catalyzes the deamination of the cytosine moiety of the antibiotics blasticidin S, cytomycin and acetylblasticidin S. From Aspergillus terreus.
   6306..6530    +  polyA_signal   bGH poly(A) signal: bovine growth hormone polyadenylation signal
   6534..6555    +  promoter       SV40 promoter (fragment): SV40 enhancer and early promoter
   6576..7004    +  rep_origin     f1 ori (sequence partly withheld): f1 bacteriophage origin of replication; arrow indicates direction of (+) strand synthesis
   7018..7347    +  promoter       SV40 promoter: SV40 enhancer and early promoter
   7414..8205    +  CDS            neo: KKA2_KLEPN - Also known as kan, nptII. Experimental evidence at protein level: Swiss-Prot protein existence level 1. Resistance to kanamycin, neomycin, paromomycin, ribostamycin, butirosin and gentamicin B. From Klebsiella pneumoniae.
   8229..8387    +  CDS            ble (fragment): BLE_KLEPN - Experimental evidence at protein level: Swiss-Prot protein existence level 1. Binding protein with a strong affinity to the bleomycin family of antibiotics. Binds to CL990; an antimitotic-antibiotic compound. From Klebsiella pneumoniae.
   8382..8503    +  polyA_signal   SV40 poly(A) signal: SV40 polyadenylation signal
   8574..8596    -  protein_bind   lac operator (fragment): The lac repressor binds to the lac operator to inhibit transcription in E. coli. This inhibition can be relieved by adding lactose or isopropyl-β-D-thiogalactopyranoside (IPTG). lac repressor encoded by lacI
   8600..8630    -  promoter       lac promoter: promoter for the E. coli lac operon
   8645..8666    -  protein_bind   CAP binding site: CAP binding activates transcription in the presence of cAMP. E. coli catabolite activator protein
   8679..8771    -  CDS            lacI (fragment): lac repressor; lacI; The lac repressor binds to the lac operator to inhibit transcription in E. coli. This inhibition can be relieved by adding lactose or isopropyl-β-D-thiogalactopyranoside (IPTG).
   8954..9542    -  rep_origin     ori: high-copy-number ColE1/pMB1/pBR322/pUC origin of replication
   9713..10573   -  CDS            AmpR: β-lactamase; bla; confers resistance to ampicillin, carbenicillin, and related antibiotics
  10574..10678   -  promoter       AmpR promoter: bla
  10737..10789   -  misc_feature   bom (fragment): basis of mobility region from pBR322
