[The description below was written by a language model from this plasmid's Addgene catalogue record and pLannotate feature annotations shown in this document.]
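Description:
1029-AIDx-CP is a mammalian expression plasmid of about 10.8 kb built on the pcDNA3.1(+) backbone and catalogued as a CRISPR vector. It encodes a cytosine base-editor-type fusion in which a Streptococcus pyogenes Cas9 nickase has been circularly permuted at amino acid position 1029, with a truncated human activation-induced cytidine deaminase (hAIDx, from AICDA) attached at the C-terminus. In bacteria it is maintained by a high-copy ColE1/pUC-type origin and selected with ampicillin through the β-lactamase gene. An f1 origin and remnants of lac regulatory sequence are also carried over from the backbone.

Expression is driven by the CMV immediate early enhancer and promoter, with a T7 promoter just upstream of the coding region. The feature table shows the Cas9 coding sequence as two consecutive fragments separated by a short gap. This fits a circular permutant, in which the original C-terminal portion is placed ahead of the N-terminal portion and the native termini are joined by a linker. The AID fragment follows, and then a short match annotated as a partial 3xFLAG, which suggests an epitope tag for detection. A T2A peptide comes next, followed by the blasticidin S deaminase gene and finally the bGH polyadenylation signal. The 2A sequence lets the editor and the blasticidin resistance protein be made as separate polypeptides from one transcript, so blasticidin selection enriches for cells expressing the fusion. The backbone's SV40 promoter-driven neomycin resistance cassette is still annotated, although the catalogue lists only blasticidin as the selectable marker.

No guide RNA cassette is annotated, so a guide would presumably be supplied separately. According to the record, the construct is for expressing this Cas9 permutant with the deaminase at its new C-terminus.
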