Addgene plasmid #135341: 1029-AIDx-CP
Purpose: Expression of circular permutant nSpyCas9 at amino acid position 1029 encoding truncated human cytosine deaminase, hAIDx, at the C-terminus.
Depositing lab: Alex Hewitt. Depositing organization: University of Tasmania. Publication: Engineering domain-inlaid SaCas9 adenine base editors with reduced RNA off-targets and increased on-target DNA editing. Nguyen Tran MT, Mohd Khalid MKN, Wang Q, Walker JKR, Lidgerwood GE, Dilworth KL, Lisowski L, Pebay A, Hewitt AW. Nat Commun. 2020 Sep 25;11(1):4871. doi: 10.1038/s41467-020-18715-y. PubMed 32978399.
Backbone
  Vector backbone: pcDNA3.1(+)
  Vector type: Mammalian Expression, CRISPR
  Selectable markers: Blasticidin
Growth in bacteria
  Bacterial resistance: Ampicillin, 100 μg/mL
  Growth temperature: 30°C
  Growth strain: NEB Stable
  Copy number: High Copy
Gene/Insert
  Gene/Insert name: CP 1029 nSpyCas9-hAIDx
  Species: H. sapiens (human)
  Mutation: WT
  Cloning method: Restriction Enzyme; 5′ cloning site Unknown (unknown if destroyed)
Terms and licenses: Academic/Nonprofit Terms; Industry Terms: Not Available to Industry
How to cite: 1029-AIDx-CP was a gift from Alex Hewitt (Addgene plasmid # 135341 ; http://n2t.net/addgene:135341 ; RRID:Addgene_135341)
