>Addgene plasmid #135341 | 1029-AIDx-CP | depositor partial sequence | sequence record 261017 | insert: circular permutation at position 1029 spyCas9 (D10A) with C terminus hAIDx (182X)
GGTACCGCCACCATGATAGGCAAGGCAACCGCTAAGTATTTTTTTTACAGCAACATCATGAACTTCTTTA
AGACCGAGATTACCCTGGCCAACGGTGAAATCCGTAAACGCCCGCTGATTGAAACCAACGGTGAAACCGG
CGAAATCGTGTGGGACAAGGGCCGTGATTTTGCGACCGTGCGCAAAGTGCTGTCCATGCCGCAGGTGAAC
ATTGTGAAGAAAACCGAGGTGCAGACCGGCGGTTTCAGCAAGGAAAGCATTCTGCCGAAACGTAACAGCG
ACAAGCTGATCGCCCGCAAGAAAGATTGGGACCCGAAGAAATACGGCGGTTTCGATAGCCCGACCGTGGC
TTATAGCGTGCTGGTGGTGGCCAAAGTGGAGAAGGGTAAAAGCAAGAAACTGAAGAGCGTGAAAGAACTG
CTGGGCATCACCATTATGGAGCGTAGCAGCTTCGAAAAGAACCCGATCGACTTTCTGGAGGCGAAGGGTT
ACAAGGAAGTGAAGAAAGATCTGATCATTAAGCTGCCGAAATACAGCCTGTTTGAGCTGGAAAATGGTCG
TAAACGTATGCTGGCCAGCGCCGGCGAGCTGCAAAAGGGCAACGAACTGGCGCTGCCGAGCAAATATGTG
AACTTCCTGTACCTGGCCAGCCACTATGAGAAGCTGAAAGGTAGCCCGGAGGACAACGAACAGAAGCAGC
TGTTTGTGGAGCAGCACAAACACTATCTGGATGAGATCATTGAACAGATCAGCGAGTTCAGCAAGCGTGT
GATTCTGGCGGACGCTAACCTGGATAAAGTGCTGAGCGCCTACAACAAACACCGTGACAAGCCGATCCGC
GAGCAGGCGGAAAACATCATTCACCTGTTCACCCTGACCAACCTGGGTGCGCCGGCCGCGTTCAAGTACT
TTGACACCACCATTGATCGTAAACGCTATACCAGCACCAAGGAGGTGCTGGATGCTACCCTGATCCACCA
GAGCATTACCGGCCTGTACGAAACCCGTATTGATCTGAGCCAGCTGGGCGGTGACGGCGGTAGCGGCGGT
AGCGGCGGTAGCGGCGGTAGCGGCGGTAGCGGCGGTAGCGGCGGTGACAAGAAATATAGCATCGGTCTGG
CGATTGGCACCAACAGCGTGGGTTGGGCTGTGATCACCGATGAGTACAAGGTGCCGAGCAAGAAGTTCAA
GGTGCTGGGCAACACCGACCGCCACAGCATCAAGAAAAACCTGATTGGTGCCCTGCTGTTTGATAGCGGT
GAAACCGCCGAGGCCACCCGTCTGAAGCGCACCGCCCGTCGCCGTTACACCCGTCGTAAAAACCGTATCT
GCTACCTGCAAGAGATTTTCAGCAACGAAATGGCCAAAGTGGACGATAGCTTCTTTCACCGCCTGGAGGA
GAGCTTCCTGGTGGAGGAAGACAAGAAACACGAGCGTCACCCGATCTTTGGCAACATTGTGGATGAGGTG
GCTTACCACGAAAAGTATCCGACCATCTACCACCTGCGTAAGAAACTGGTGGATAGCACCGACAAGGCCG
ATCTGCGCCTGATCTATCTGGCTCTGGCCCACATGATCAAGTTCCGTGGTCACTTTCTGATCGAGGGCGA
CCTGAACCCGGATAACAGCGATGTGGACAAGCTGTTCATCCAGCTGGTGCAGACCTACAACCAGCTGTTT
GAGGAAAACCCGATTAACGCCAGCGGTGTGGACGCGAAGGCTATCCTGAGCGCGCGTCTGAGCAAAAGCC
GCCGTCTGGAGAACCTGATCGCGCAGCTGCCGGGTGAAAAGAAAAACGGTCTGTTTGGCAACCTGATTGC
TCTGAGCCTGGGCCTGACCCCGAACTTCAAAAGCAACTTTGACCTGGCGGAGGATGCTAAGCTGCAACTG
AGCAAGGATACCTATGACGATGACCTGGACAACCTGCTGGCGCAGATCGGCGACCAGTACGCTGATCTGT
TCCTGGCTGCCAAGAACCTGAGCGATGCGATCCTGCTGAGCGACATTCTGCGTGTGAACACCGAGATTAC
CAAGGCCCCGCTGAGCGCGAGCATGATCAAACGCTATGATGAACACCACCAGGACCTGACCCTGCTGAAA
GCTCTGGTGCGTCAGCAGCTGCCGGAGAAGTACAAAGAAATCTTCTTTGACCAGAGCAAGAACGGTTACG
CCGGCTATATTGATGGCGGTGCGAGCCAGGAGGAGTTCTACAAGTTTATCAAACCGATTCTGGAGAAAAT
GGACGGCACCGAGGAACTGCTGGTGAAGCTGAACCGTGAAGATCTGCTGCGTAAACAGCGCACCTTCGAC
AACGGTAGCATCCCGCACCAGATTCACCTGGGTGAGCTGCACGCCATCCTGCGCCGTCAGGAAGATTTCT
ACCCGTTTCTGAAGGACAACCGTGAGAAGATCGAAAAAATTCTGACCTTCCGCATTCCGTACTATGTGGG
TCCGCTGGCTCGTGGCAACAGCCGCTTTGCCTGGATGACCCGCAAGAGCGAGGAAACCATCACCCCGTGG
AACTTCGAGGAAGTGGTGGACAAAGGCGCCAGCGCGCAGAGCTTCATTGAGCGTATGACCAACTTTGATA
AGAACCTGCCGAACGAAAAAGTGCTGCCGAAGCACAGCCTGCTGTACGAGTATTTCACCGTGTACAACGA
ACTGACCAAGGTGAAATATGTGACCGAGGGTATGCGCAAGCCGGCCTTCCTGAGCGGCGAACAGAAGAAA
GCGATCGTGGACCTGCTGTTTAAAACCAACCGTAAGGTGACCGTGAAGCAGCTGAAAGAGGATTATTTCA
AGAAAATTGAATGCTTTGACAGCGTGGAGATCAGCGGTGTGGAAGATCGTTTTAACGCGAGCCTGGGCAC
CTACCACGACCTGCTGAAAATCATTAAGGATAAAGACTTCCTGGATAACGAGGAAAACGAGGACATCCTG
GAAGATATTGTGCTGACCCTGACCCTGTTTGAGGACCGTGAAATGATCGAGGAACGCCTGAAGACCTATG
CCCACCTGTTCGATGACAAAGTGATGAAACAGCTGAAGCGCCGTCGCTACACCGGTTGGGGCCGTCTGAG
CCGCAAACTGATCAACGGTATTCGCGATAAACAGAGCGGCAAGACCATCCTGGATTTTCTGAAGAGCGAC
GGTTTCGCGAACCGTAACTTTATGCAGCTGATTCACGATGACAGCCTGACCTTCAAAGAGGACATCCAGA
AGGCGCAGGTGAGCGGTCAGGGCGATAGCCTGCACGAACATATTGCTAACCTGGCCGGTAGCCCGGCCAT
CAAGAAGGGCATCCTGCAAACCGTGAAGGTGGTGGACGAGCTGGTGAAAGTGATGGGTCGTCACAAGCCG
GAAAACATCGTGATTGAGATGGCCCGCGAAAACCAGACCACCCAGAAAGGCCAGAAGAACAGCCGTGAGC
GCATGAAGCGTATCGAGGAAGGCATCAAGGAACTGGGCAGCCAGATCCTGAAGGAGCACCCGGTGGAAAA
CACCCAGCTGCAAAACGAGAAACTGTACCTGTACTACCTGCAAAACGGTCGTGACATGTATGTGGATCAG
GAACTGGACATTAACCGCCTGAGCGATTATGACGTGGATGCGATCGTGCCGCAGAGCTTCCTGAAGGATG
ACAGCATTGACAACAAAGTGCTGACCCGTAGCGATAAAAACCGCGGCAAGAGCGACAACGTGCCGAGCGA
GGAAGTGGTGAAGAAAATGAAAAACTACTGGCGTCAGCTGCTGAACGCCAAACTGATCACCCAGCGTAAG
TTTGACAACCTGACCAAAGCTGAGCGCGGCGGTCTGAGCGAACTGGATAAAGCCGGTTTCATTAAGCGTC
AGCTGGTGGAAACCCGCCAGATCACCAAGCACGTGGCGCAGATTCTGGACAGCCGCATGAACACCAAGTA
TGACGAGAACGATAAACTGATCCGTGAAGTGAAAGTGATCACCCTGAAGAGCAAACTGGTGAGCGATTTT
CGTAAAGACTTCCAGTTTTACAAGGTGCGCGAGATCAACAACTACCACCACGCTCACGACGCCTATCTGA
ACGCGGTGGTGGGCACCGCCCTGATCAAGAAGTACCCGAAGCTGGAGAGCGAGTTCGTGTACGGCGACTA
CAAGGTGTATGATGTGCGTAAGATGATCGCCAAAAGCGAGCAGGAAATTGGCCCGAAGAAAAAGCGTAAA
GTGGGTAGCAGCGGCAGCCCGAAAAAGAAACGCAAAGTGGGTAGCGACGCTCTGGATGACTTCGACCTGG
ATATGCTGGGCAGCGACGCCCTGGATGACTTTGGCGGTGGCAGCATGGATAGCCTGCTGATGAACCGTCG
CAAATTCCTGTATCAGTTTAAGAACGTGCGTTGGGCTAAAGGCCGTCGCGAAACCTACCTGTGCTATGTG
GTGAAACGTCGCGATAGCGCCACCAGCTTCAGCCTGGACTTTGGTTACCTGCGCAACAAGAACGGCTGCC
ACGTGGAGCTGCTGTTCCTGCGTTACATTAGCGACTGGGACCTGGACCCAGGCCGTTGCTATCGCGTGAC
CTGGTTTACCAGCTGGAGCCCGTGCTACGATTGCGCTCGTCATGTGGCGGACTTCCTGCGTGGTAACCCA
AACCTGAGCCTGCGTATCTTCACCGCGCGCCTGTACTTTTGCGAGGACCGTAAGGCTGAGCCGGAAGGTC
TGCGTCGCCTGCACCGTGCGGGTGTGCAGATCGCGATCATGACCTTCAAAGATTACTTTTATTGCTGGAA
CACCTTCGTGGAGAACCACGAACGCACCTTTAAGGCCTGGGAGGGTCTGCACGAAAACAGCGTGCGTCTG
AGCCGCCAGCTGCGCCGCATCCTGCTGCCAAAGCGTCCGGCGGCTACCAAGAAAGCGGGCCAGGCTAAGA
AAAAGAAAGACTACAAAGATGACGATGACAAGGGTAGCGGCGCTACCAACTTCAGCCTGCTGAAGCAGGC
GGGCGACGTGGAGGAAAATCCGGGCCCGATGGCTAAACCGCTGAGCCAGGAGGAAAGCACCCTGATCGAG
CGCGCTACCGCCACCATTAACAGCATCCCGATTAGCGAAGACTATAGCGTGGCCAGCGCCGCGCTGAGCA
GCGATGGTCGTATTTTCACCGGCGTGAACGTGTACCACTTTACCGGTGGCCCGTGCGCCGAGCTGGTGGT
GCTGGGCACCGCCGCCGCCGCCGCCGCCGGCAACCTGACCTGCATCGTGGCGATTGGTAACGAAAATCGT
GGCATCCTGAGCCCGTGCGGCCGTTGCCGCCAGGTGCTGCTGGACCTGCATCCGGGCATCAAGGCGATTG
TGAAGGATAGCGACGGCCAACCGACCGCCGTGGGTATTCGTGAACTGCTGCCATCCGGCTATGTTTGGGA
GGGCTAAGGATCC
